Addgene plasmid #31704: pMXs-MC
Depositing lab: Duanqing Pei. Depositing organization: Chinese Academy of Science. Publication: MicroRNA cluster 302-367 enhances somatic cell reprogramming by accelerating a mesenchymal-to-epithelial transition. Liao B, Bao X, Liu L, Feng S, Zovoilis A, Liu W, Xue Y, Cai J, Guo X, Qin B, Zhang R, Wu J, Lai L, Teng M, Niu L, Zhang B, Esteban MA, Pei D. J Biol Chem. 2011 May 13. 286(19):17359-64. 10.1074/jbc.C111.235960 PubMed 21454525.
Backbone
  Vector backbone: pMXs
  Backbone size w/o insert (bp): 4600
  Vector type: Mammalian Expression, Retroviral
Growth in bacteria
  Bacterial resistance: Ampicillin, 100 μg/mL
  Growth temperature: 37°C
  Growth strain: DH5alpha
  Copy number: High Copy
Gene/Insert
  Gene/Insert name: miR-302b-367
  Species: M. musculus (mouse)
  Insert size (bp): 1061
  Cloning method: Restriction Enzyme; 5′ cloning site BamHI (not destroyed); 3′ cloning site XhoI (not destroyed)
  Sequencing primers: 5′ gacggcatcgcagcttggat
Terms and licenses: Academic/Nonprofit Terms; Industry Terms: Not Available to Industry
How to cite: pMXs-MC was a gift from Duanqing Pei (Addgene plasmid # 31704 ; http://n2t.net/addgene:31704 ; RRID:Addgene_31704)
