[The description below was written by a language model from this plasmid's Addgene catalogue record.]
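Description:
pMXs-MC is a retroviral mammalian expression plasmid built on the pMXs backbone (about 4.6 kb without insert), a Moloney murine leukemia virus-derived vector family in which the cargo sits between viral long terminal repeats alongside a packaging signal. In such vectors the 5′ LTR normally drives transcription of the insert after the plasmid is transfected into a packaging cell line, the resulting genomic RNA is packaged into replication-defective particles, and the provirus integrates stably into dividing target cells. The record does not include a feature table, so the specific promoter, LTR and packaging elements are inferred only from the named backbone and not documented directly. No mammalian selection marker or reporter is listed. In bacteria the plasmid is maintained at high copy number under ampicillin selection.

The payload is a 1,061 bp mouse genomic fragment labelled miR-302b-367, cloned between BamHI and XhoI sites that both remain intact, so the insert can be excised or exchanged. This fragment corresponds to the miR-302/367 microRNA cluster, a polycistronic group of microRNAs that is highly expressed in embryonic stem cells. When transcribed from the integrated provirus, the primary transcript would be processed by the cell's microRNA machinery into the mature microRNAs. According to the associated publication title, the construct was used to show that the 302-367 cluster enhances somatic cell reprogramming by accelerating a mesenchymal-to-epithelial transition. Its typical application is therefore retroviral delivery of this microRNA cluster in reprogramming experiments, to study or improve the generation of induced pluripotent stem cells.
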