>Addgene plasmid #31704 | pMXs-MC | addgene partial sequence | sequence record 45177 | pMX-S1811 5'-GACGGCATCGCAGCTTGGATACAC-3'
CATCCTCTAGACTGCCGGATCTAGCTAGTTAATTAAGGATCCAGGACCTACTTTCCCCAGAGCTGATACA
TTAAAATAACAAAGGGTCTTGTAATGATTCTCAGAGATAGAAAGCCAAAAGGAACTCAGGAGTTAGGAGT
AGTATAAATACAAGTGGTCTAAAGTCGGCGTCTTTCACCCTCCGAGGACAGAACAGGACTCTTTGGGAGG
CGGTCACGAAGGTAAAGGAGGTAAAGCTTATGTCTGTAACCGGGTCACTTTACTTTCCTGTGGGTTTGCT
CTTCTGTTTTAACTAGTTGCCTTGTGGGTGGGTTCCCTTCAACTTTAACATGGGAATGCTTTCTGTCTCA
TCGAAGAGTAAGTGCTTCCATGTTTTAGTAGAAGTGAATTCAAGAAACTCTGGAATAAGAAAGCTAGCCT
TTTAATTCAGAGTCTGATGGGAGTCCCCTCTGCTTTAACATGGGGTTACCTGCTGTGTTAAACAAAAGCA
AGTGCTTCCATGTTTCAGTGGGGGTGTCTTAAACTGTTCAACATTTTCTCTAAGATGCTGTAGGTTAAGG
GAGTTATTGACTGGGCTTCCCACCACTTAAACGTGGTTGTACTTGCTTTAGACCTAAGAAAGTAAGTGCT
TCCATGTTTTGGTGATGGTATGTTTTCCTTTATATTCATGCCTTTGTAAAGACCACTCAAGTCTGCTTAA
GGGGCCTCCTTTACTTTAACATGGAGGCACTTGCTGTGCATTTAAAAATAAGTGCTTCCATGTTTGAGTG
TGGTGGCTCCTACTTAATCTTCATTGTGCTGCATATAGATAGACCAAGGCCGTCACTGTTGCTAACATGC
AACTCTGTTGAATAGAAATTGGAATTGCACTTT
